Addgene plasmid #136403: pHTNW
Purpose: (Empty Backbone) Expression of N-terminal HaloTag-fused proteins in mammalian cells. Genes can be cloned using Gateway cloning system. Cloned vectors can be used for NanoBRET assay.
Depositing lab: Sebastian Maurer. Depositing organization: Centre for Genomic Regulation (CRG). Publication: rec-YnH enables simultaneous many-by-many detection of direct protein-protein and protein-RNA interactions. Yang JS, Garriga-Canut M, Link N, Carolis C, Broadbent K, Beltran-Sastre V, Serrano L, Maurer SP. Nat Commun. 2018 Sep 14;9(1):3747. doi: 10.1038/s41467-018-06128-x. PubMed 30217970.
Backbone
  Vector backbone: pHTN HaloTag CMV-neo
  Backbone manufacturer: Promega
  Backbone size (bp): 7892
  Modifications to backbone: attR1 and attR2 sites for Gateway recombination, ccdB cassette and CmR for selection in bacteria
  Vector type: Mammalian Expression
  Promoter: CMV
  Selectable markers: Neomycin (select with G418)
  Tag / fusion protein: HaloTag (N terminal on insert)
Growth in bacteria
  Bacterial resistance: Chloramphenicol and Ampicillin, 25 & 100 μg/mL
  Growth temperature: 37°C
  Growth strain: ccdB Survival
  Growth instructions: after cloning the ccdB-CmR cassette is lost and only Ampicillin can be used for selection
  Copy number: High Copy
Gene/Insert
  Cloning method: Gateway Cloning
  Sequencing primers: 5′ TAATACGACTCACTATAGGG; 3′ CTAGTTATTGCTCAGCGG
Terms and licenses: Academic/Nonprofit Terms; Industry Terms: Not Available to Industry
How to cite: pHTNW was a gift from Sebastian Maurer (Addgene plasmid # 136403 ; http://n2t.net/addgene:136403 ; RRID:Addgene_136403)
