[The description below was written by a language model from this plasmid's Addgene catalogue record and pLannotate feature annotations shown in this document.]
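Description:
pHTNW is an empty Gateway destination vector for mammalian expression, built on Promega's pHTN HaloTag CMV-neo backbone (7,892 bp). It is designed to produce proteins fused at their N terminus to HaloTag, a modified bacterial dehalogenase that forms covalent bonds with chloroalkane ligands. Transcription is driven by the CMV immediate-early enhancer and promoter, followed by a chimeric β-globin/immunoglobulin intron. A T7 promoter sits just upstream of the HaloTag coding sequence. A TEV protease site follows the tag, so the fusion partner can be cleaved away from HaloTag. An SV40 polyadenylation signal lies downstream of the cloning region.

The modification that distinguishes pHTNW from its parent is a Gateway cassette placed after the HaloTag–TEV segment. It consists of attR1 and attR2 sites flanking a chloramphenicol resistance gene and the ccdB toxin gene. An LR recombination reaction with an entry clone swaps this cassette for the gene of interest, and loss of ccdB counter-selects against unrecombined vector in ordinary E. coli strains. The empty vector must therefore be propagated in a ccdB-tolerant strain, where it can be selected with both chloramphenicol and ampicillin. Recombined clones retain only ampicillin resistance.

The plasmid carries a high-copy ColE1/pUC-type origin and a cer site that helps keep plasmids monomeric. For mammalian selection, an SV40 early promoter drives the neo gene with a synthetic poly(A) signal, allowing stable lines to be selected with G418. According to the record, the resulting HaloTag fusions can be used in NanoBRET assays, where ligand-labelled HaloTag normally acts as the energy acceptor for detecting protein interactions in cells.
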