Features (pLannotate 1.2.2; 27 found; start..end, strand, type, name):
    121..498     +  enhancer       CMV enhancer: human cytomegalovirus immediate early enhancer
    500..699     +  promoter       CMV promoter: human cytomegalovirus (CMV) immediate early promoter
    838..970     +  intron         chimeric intron: chimera between introns from human β-globin and immunoglobulin heavy chain genes
   1014..1032    +  promoter       T7 promoter: promoter for bacteriophage T7 RNA polymerase
   1048..1938    +  CDS            HaloTag®: modified bacterial dehalogenase that forms covalent bonds with chloroalkane derivatives
   1951..1971    +  CDS            TEV site: tobacco etch virus (TEV) protease recognition and cleavage site
   2062..2186    +  protein_bind   attR1: mutant version of attR; recombination site for the Gateway® LR reaction LR Clonase™
   2211..2241    +  promoter       lac UV5 promoter: E. coli lac promoter with an "up" mutation
   2265..2294    +  promoter       cat promoter (fragment): promoter of the E. coli cat gene encoding chloramphenicol acetyltransferase
   2295..2954    +  CDS            CmR: chloramphenicol acetyltransferase; cat; confers resistance to chloramphenicol
   3133..3291    +  CDS            ccdA (fragment): CCDA_ECO57 - Also known as H, letA. Experimental evidence at protein level: Swiss-Prot protein existence level 1. Antitoxin component of a type II toxin-antitoxin (TA) system which inhibits the post-segregational killing (PSK) of plasmid-free cells, also referred to as a plasmid addiction system. Binds to and blocks the activity of CcdB; will also remove bound CcdB protein from the CcdB-GyrA complex by forming a CcdA-CcdB complex, a process termed rejuvenation. Functions as a transcriptional corepressor for the ccdAB operon, repression also requires CcdB (By similarity). From Escherichia coli
   3296..3598    +  CDS            ccdB: CCDB_ECOLI - Also known as G, letB, letD. Experimental evidence at protein level: Swiss-Prot protein existence level 1. Toxic component of a type II toxin-antitoxin (TA) system, functioning in plasmid maintainence. Responsible for the post- segregational killing (PSK) of plasmid-free cells, also referred to as a plasmid addiction system. Half-life of over 2 hours. Cell killing by CcdB is accompanied by filamentation, defects in chromosome and plasmid segregation, defects in cell division, formation of anucleate cells, decreased DNA synthesis and plasmid loss. Interferes with the activity of DN
   3642..3766    -  protein_bind   attR2: mutant version of attR; recombination site for the Gateway® LR reaction LR Clonase™
   3805..3830    +  CDS            SET1 (fragment): solubility-enhancement tag derived from T7 phage gene 10B
   3838..3854    +  terminator     T7 terminator (fragment): transcription terminator for bacteriophage T7 RNA polymerase
   3874..3995    -  polyA_signal   SV40 poly(A) signal: SV40 polyadenylation signal
   4018..4086    -  CDS            large T antigen (fragment): large T antigen from SV40 (simian virus 40)
   4091..4123    +  rep_origin     M13 ori (fragment): M13 bacteriophage origin of replication; arrow indicates direction of (+) strand synthesis
   4124..4175    -  misc_feature   bom (fragment): basis of mobility region from pBR322
   4240..4597    +  promoter       SV40 promoter: SV40 enhancer and early promoter
   4648..5439    +  CDS            neo: KKA2_KLEPN - Also known as kan, nptII. Experimental evidence at protein level: Swiss-Prot protein existence level 1. Resistance to kanamycin, neomycin, paromomycin, ribostamycin, butirosin and gentamicin B. From Klebsiella pneumoniae.
   5506..5554    +  polyA_signal   poly(A) signal: synthetic polyadenylation signal
   5575..5667    -  CDS            tnpA (fragment): TN5P_ECOLX - Also known as tnp. Experimental evidence at protein level: Swiss-Prot protein existence level 1. Mediates transposition of transposon Tn5 by a 'cut and paste' mechanism. First, the monomeric transposase binds the 19 bp inverted DNA repeats flanking the transposon. Then, dimerization of the DNA- bound transposase creates a synaptic DNA complex. After nicking of the first DNA strand, excision of the transposon proceeds through a series of intermediates. The transposase then mediates the insertion of the transposon at a new site by strand transfer. The activity of the wild- type tran
   5710..5814    +  promoter       AmpR promoter: bla
   5815..6675    +  CDS            AmpR: β-lactamase; bla; confers resistance to ampicillin, carbenicillin, and related antibiotics
   6833..7421    -  rep_origin     ori: high-copy-number ColE1/pMB1/pBR322/pUC origin of replication
   7537..7820    +  misc_feature   cer region: ColE1-derived recombination site that helps to maintain plasmids as monomers
>Addgene plasmid #136403 | pHTNW | addgene full sequence | sequence record 272878 | Addgene NGS Result
ATATTATTCATTGGTTATATAGCATAAATCAATATTGGCTATTGGCCATTGCATACGTTGTATCTATATC
ATAATATGTACATTTATATTGGCTCATGTCCAATATGACCGCCATGTTGGCATTGATTATTGACTAGTTA
TTAATAGTAATCAATTACGGGGTCATTAGTTCATAGCCCATATATGGAGTTCCGCGTTACATAACTTACG
GTAAATGGCCCGCCTGGCTGACCGCCCAACGACCCCCGCCCATTGACGTCAATAATGACGTATGTTCCCA
TAGTAACGCCAATAGGGACTTTCCATTGACGTCAATGGGTGGAGTATTTACGGTAAACTGCCCACTTGGC
AGTACATCAAGTGTATCATATGCCAAGTCCGCCCCCTATTGACGTCAATGACGGTAAATGGCCCGCCTGG
CATTATGCCCAGTACATGACCTTACGGGACTTTCCTACTTGGCAGTACATCTACGTATTAGTCATCGCTA
TTACCATGGTGATGCGGTTTTGGCAGTACACCAATGGGCGTGGATAGCGGTTTGACTCACGGGGATTTCC
AAGTCTCCACCCCATTGACGTCAATGGGAGTTTGTTTTGGCACCAAAATCAACGGGACTTTCCAAAATGT
CGTAATAACCCCGCCCCGTTGACGCAAATGGGCGGTAGGCGTGTACGGTGGGAGGTCTATATAAGCAGAG
CTGGTTTAGTGAACCGTCAGATCACTAGAAGCTTTATTGCGGTAGTTTATCACAGTTAAATTGCTAACGC
AGTCAGTGCTTCTGACACAACAGTCTCGAACTTAAGCTGCAGAAGTTGGTCGTGAGGCACTGGGCAGGTA
AGTATCAAGGTTACAAGACAGGTTTAAGGAGACCAATAGAAACTGGGCTTGTCGAGACAGAGAAGACTCT
TGCGTTTCTGATAGGCACCTATTGGTCTTACTGACATCCACTTTGCCTTTCTCTCCACAGGTGTCCACTC
CCAGTTCAATTACAGCTCTTAAGGCTAGAGTATTAATACGACTCACTATAGGGCTAGCAAAGCCACCATG
GCAGAAATCGGTACTGGCTTTCCATTCGACCCCCATTATGTGGAAGTCCTGGGCGAGCGCATGCACTACG
TCGATGTTGGTCCGCGCGATGGCACCCCTGTGCTGTTCCTGCACGGTAACCCGACCTCCTCCTACGTGTG
GCGCAACATCATCCCGCATGTTGCACCGACCCATCGCTGCATTGCTCCAGACCTGATCGGTATGGGCAAA
TCCGACAAACCAGACCTGGGTTATTTCTTCGACGACCACGTCCGCTTCATGGATGCCTTCATCGAAGCCC
TGGGTCTGGAAGAGGTCGTCCTGGTCATTCACGACTGGGGCTCCGCTCTGGGTTTCCACTGGGCCAAGCG
CAATCCAGAGCGCGTCAAAGGTATTGCATTTATGGAGTTCATCCGCCCTATCCCGACCTGGGACGAATGG
CCAGAATTTGCCCGCGAGACCTTCCAGGCCTTCCGCACCACCGACGTCGGCCGCAAGCTGATCATCGATC
AGAACGTTTTTATCGAGGGTACGCTGCCGATGGGTGTCGTCCGCCCGCTGACTGAAGTCGAGATGGACCA
TTACCGCGAGCCGTTCCTGAATCCTGTTGACCGCGAGCCACTGTGGCGCTTCCCAAACGAGCTGCCAATC
GCCGGTGAGCCAGCGAACATCGTCGCGCTGGTCGAAGAATACATGGACTGGCTGCACCAGTCCCCTGTCC
CGAAGCTGCTGTTCTGGGGCACCCCAGGCGTTCTGATCCCACCGGCCGAAGCCGCTCGCCTGGCCAAAAG
CCTGCCTAACTGCAAGGCTGTGGACATCGGCCCGGGTCTGAATCTGCTGCAAGAAGACAACCCGGACCTG
ATCGGCAGCGAGATCGCGCGCTGGCTGTCGACGCTCGAGATTTCCGGCGAGCCAACCACTGAGGATCTGT
ACTTTCAGAGCGATAACGCGATCGCTTCCGAATTCAGAGCTCAACCGCGGATATCTAGATTTGGGCCCAA
TTCCTGCAGGATTTTGCGGCCGCGGATCTCCACAAGTTTGTACAAAAAAGCTGAACGAGAAACGTAAAAT
GATATAAATATCAATATATTAAATTAGATTTTGCATAAAAAACAGACTACATAATACTGTAAAACACAAC
ATATCCAGTCACTATGGCGGCCGCATTAGGCACCCCAGGCTTTACACTTTATGCTTCCGGCTCGTATAAT
GTGTGGATTTTGAGTTAGGATCCGTCGAGATTTTCAGGAGCTAAGGAAGCTAAAATGGAGAAAAAAATCA
CTGGATATACCACCGTTGATATATCCCAATGGCATCGTAAAGAACATTTTGAGGCATTTCAGTCAGTTGC
TCAATGTACCTATAACCAGACCGTTCAGCTGGATATTACGGCCTTTTTAAAGACCGTAAAGAAAAATAAG
CACAAGTTTTATCCGGCCTTTATTCACATTCTTGCCCGCCTGATGAATGCTCATCCGGAATTCCGTATGG
CAATGAAAGACGGTGAGCTGGTGATATGGGATAGTGTTCACCCTTGTTACACCGTTTTCCATGAGCAAAC
TGAAACGTTTTCATCGCTCTGGAGTGAATACCACGACGATTTCCGGCAGTTTCTACACATATATTCGCAA
GATGTGGCGTGTTACGGTGAAAACCTGGCCTATTTCCCTAAAGGGTTTATTGAGAATATGTTTTTCGTCT
CAGCCAATCCCTGGGTGAGTTTCACCAGTTTTGATTTAAACGTGGCCAATATGGACAACTTCTTCGCCCC
CGTTTTCACCATGGGCAAATATTATACGCAAGGCGACAAGGTGCTGATGCCGCTGGCGATTCAGGTTCAT
CATGCCGTTTGTGATGGCTTCCATGTCGGCAGAATGCTTAATGAATTACAACAGTACTGCGATGAGTGGC
AGGGCGGGGCGTAAACGCGTGGATCCGGCTTACTAAAAGCCAGATAACAGTATGCGTATTTGCGCGCTGA
TTTTTGCGGTATAAGAATATATACTGATATGTATACCCGAAGTATGTCAAAAAGAGGTATGCTATGAAGC
AGCGTATTACAGTGACAGTTGACAGCGACAGCTATCAGTTGCTCAAGGCATATATGATGTCAATATCTCC
GGTCTGGTAAGCACAACCATGCAGAATGAAGCCCGTCGTCTGCGTGCCGAACGCTGGAAAGCGGAAAATC
AGGAAGGGATGGCTGAGGTCGCCCGGTTTATTGAAATGAACGGCTCTTTTGCTGACGAGAACAGGGGCTG
GTGAAATGCAGTTTAAGGTTTACACCTATAAAAGAGAGAGCCGTTATCGTCTGTTTGTGGATGTACAGAG
TGATATTATTGACACGCCCGGGCGACGGATGGTGATCCCCCTGGCCAGTGCACGTCTGCTGTCAGATAAA
GTCTCCCGTGAACTTTACCCGGTGGTGCATATCGGGGATGAAAGCTGGCGCATGATGACCACCGATATGG
CCAGTGTGCCGGTCTCCGTTATCGGGGAAGAAGTGGCTGATCTCAGCCACCGCGAAAATGACATCAAAAA
CGCCATTAACCTGATGTTCTGGGGAATATAAATGTCAGGCTCCCTTATACACAGCCAGTCTGCAGGTCGA
CCATAGTGACTGGATATGTTGTGTTTTACAGTATTATGTAGTCTGTTTTTTATGCAAAATCTAATTTAAT
ATATTGATATTTATATCATTTTACGTTTCTCGTTCAGCTTTCTTGTACAAAGTGGTAAGTAACTAAGATC
CGTCGACCTGCAGCGGCCGCGCTTGCTGAGTTGGCTGCTGCCACCGCTGAGCAATAACTAGCATAACCCC
TTGGCCGCTTCGAGCAGACATGATAAGATACATTGATGAGTTTGGACAAACCACAACTAGAATGCAGTGA
AAAAAATGCTTTATTTGTGAAATTTGTGATGCTATTGCTTTATTTGTAACCATTATAAGCTGCAATAAAC
AAGTTAACAACAACAATTGCATTCATTTTATGTTTCAGGTTCAGGGGGAGATGTGGGAGGTTTTTTTAAG
CAAGTAAAACCTCTACAAATGTGGTAAAATCGAATTTTAACAAAATATTAACGCTTACAATTTCCTGATG
CGGTATTTTCTCCTTACGCATCTGTGCGGTATTTCACACCGCATACGCGGATCTGCGCAGCACCATGGCC
TGAAATAACCTCTGAAAGAGGAACTTGGTTAGGTACCTTCTGAGGCGGAAAGAACCAGCTGTGGAATGTG
TGTCAGTTAGGGTGTGGAAAGTCCCCAGGCTCCCCAGCAGGCAGAAGTATGCAAAGCATGCATCTCAATT
AGTCAGCAACCAGGTGTGGAAAGTCCCCAGGCTCCCCAGCAGGCAGAAGTATGCAAAGCATGCATCTCAA
TTAGTCAGCAACCATAGTCCCGCCCCTAACTCCGCCCATCCCGCCCCTAACTCCGCCCAGTTCCGCCCAT
TCTCCGCCCCATGGCTGACTAATTTTTTTTATTTATGCAGAGGCCGAGGCCGCCTCGGCCTCTGAGCTAT
TCCAGAAGTAGTGAGGAGGCTTTTTTGGAGGCCTAGGCTTTTGCAAAAAGCTTGATTCTTCTGACACAAC
AGTCTCGAACTTAAGGCTAGAGCCACCATGATTGAACAAGATGGATTGCACGCAGGTTCTCCGGCCGCTT
GGGTGGAGAGGCTATTCGGCTATGACTGGGCACAACAGACAATCGGCTGCTCTGATGCCGCCGTGTTCCG
GCTGTCAGCGCAGGGGCGCCCGGTTCTTTTTGTCAAGACCGACCTGTCCGGTGCCCTGAATGAACTGCAG
GACGAGGCAGCGCGGCTATCGTGGCTGGCCACGACGGGCGTTCCTTGCGCAGCTGTGCTCGACGTTGTCA
CTGAAGCGGGAAGGGACTGGCTGCTATTGGGCGAAGTGCCGGGGCAGGATCTCCTGTCATCTCACCTTGC
TCCTGCCGAGAAAGTATCCATCATGGCTGATGCAATGCGGCGGCTGCATACGCTTGATCCGGCTACCTGC
CCATTCGACCACCAAGCGAAACATCGCATCGAGCGAGCACGTACTCGGATGGAAGCCGGTCTTGTCGATC
AGGATGATCTGGACGAAGAGCATCAGGGGCTCGCGCCAGCCGAACTGTTCGCCAGGCTCAAGGCGCGCAT
GCCCGACGGCGAGGATCTCGTCGTGACCCATGGCGATGCCTGCTTGCCGAATATCATGGTGGAAAATGGC
CGCTTTTCTGGATTCATCGACTGTGGCCGGCTGGGTGTGGCGGACCGCTATCAGGACATAGCGTTGGCTA
CCCGTGATATTGCTGAAGAGCTTGGCGGCGAATGGGCTGACCGCTTCCTCGTGCTTTACGGTATCGCCGC
TCCCGATTCGCAGCGCATCGCCTTCTATCGCCTTCTTGACGAGTTCTTCTGAGCGGGACTCTGGGGTTCG
AAATGACCGACCAAGCGACGCCCAACCTGCCATCACGATGGCCGCAATAAAATATCTTTATTTTCATTAC
ATCTGTGTGTTGGTTTTTTGTGTGAATCGATAGCGATAAGGATCCTCTTTGCGCTTGCGTTTTCCCTTGT
CCAGATAGCCCAGTAGCTGACATTCATCCGGGGTCAGCACCGTTTCTGCGGACTGGCTTTCTACGTAATG
GTTTCTTAGACGTCAGGTGGCACTTTTCGGGGAAATGTGCGCGGAACCCCTATTTGTTTATTTTTCTAAA
TACATTCAAATATGTATCCGCTCATGAGACAATAACCCTGATAAATGCTTCAATAATATTGAAAAAGGAA
GAGTATGAGTATTCAACATTTCCGTGTCGCCCTTATTCCCTTTTTTGCGGCATTTTGCCTTCCTGTTTTT
GCTCACCCAGAAACGCTGGTGAAAGTAAAAGATGCTGAAGATCAGTTGGGTGCACGAGTGGGTTACATCG
AACTGGATCTCAACAGCGGTAAGATCCTTGAGAGTTTTCGCCCCGAAGAACGTTTTCCAATGATGAGCAC
TTTCAAAGTTCTGCTATGTGGCGCGGTATTATCCCGTATTGACGCCGGGCAAGAGCAACTCGGTCGCCGC
ATACACTATTCTCAGAATGACTTGGTTGAGTACTCACCAGTCACAGAAAAGCATCTTACGGATGGCATGA
CAGTAAGAGAATTATGCAGTGCTGCCATAACCATGAGTGATAACACTGCGGCCAACTTACTTCTGACAAC
TATCGGAGGACCGAAGGAGCTAACCGCTTTTTTGCACAACATGGGGGATCATGTAACTCGCCTTGATCGT
TGGGAACCGGAGCTGAATGAAGCCATACCAAACGACGAGCGTGACACCACGATGCCTGTAGCAATGGCAA
CAACGTTGCGCAAACTATTAACTGGCGAACTACTTACTCTAGCTTCCCGGCAACAATTAATAGACTGGAT
GGAGGCGGATAAAGTTGCAGGACCACTTCTGCGCTCGGCCCTTCCGGCTGGCTGGTTTATTGCTGATAAA
TCTGGAGCCGGTGAGCGTGGGTCTCGCGGTATCATTGCAGCACTGGGGCCAGATGGTAAGCCCTCCCGTA
TCGTAGTTATCTACACGACGGGGAGTCAGGCAACTATGGATGAACGAAATAGACAGATCGCTGAGATAGG
TGCCTCACTGATTAAGCATTGGTAATTCGAAATGACCGACCAAGCGACGCCCAACCGGTATCAGCTCACT
CAAAGGCGGTAATACGGTTATCCACAGAATCAGGGGATAACGCAGGAAAGAACATGTGAGCAAAAGGCCA
GCAAAAGGCCAGGAACCGTAAAAAGGCCGCGTTGCTGGCGTTTTTCCATAGGCTCCGCCCCCCTGACGAG
CATCACAAAAATCGACGCTCAAGTCAGAGGTGGCGAAACCCGACAGGACTATAAAGATACCAGGCGTTTC
CCCCTGGAAGCTCCCTCGTGCGCTCTCCTGTTCCGACCCTGCCGCTTACCGGATACCTGTCCGCCTTTCT
CCCTTCGGGAAGCGTGGCGCTTTCTCATAGCTCACGCTGTAGGTATCTCAGTTCGGTGTAGGTCGTTCGC
TCCAAGCTGGGCTGTGTGCACGAACCCCCCGTTCAGCCCGACCGCTGCGCCTTATCCGGTAACTATCGTC
TTGAGTCCAACCCGGTAAGACACGACTTATCGCCACTGGCAGCAGCCACTGGTAACAGGATTAGCAGAGC
GAGGTATGTAGGCGGTGCTACAGAGTTCTTGAAGTGGTGGCCTAACTACGGCTACACTAGAAGGACAGTA
TTTGGTATCTGCGCTCTGCTGAAGCCAGTTACCTTCGGAAAAAGAGTTGGTAGCTCTTGATCCGGCAAAC
AAACCACCGCTGGTAGCGGTGGTTTTTTTGTTTGCAAGCAGCAGATTACGCGCAGAAAAAAAGGATTTCA
AGAAGATCCTTTGATCTTTTCTACGGGGTCTGACGCTCAGTGGAACGAAAACTCACGTTAAGGGATTTTG
GTCATGAGATTATCAAAAAGGATCTTCACCTAGATCCTTTTATAGTCCGGAAATACAGGAACGCACGCTG
GATGGCCCTTCGCTGGGATGGTGAAACCATGAAAAATGGCAGCTTCAGTGGATTAAGTGGGGGTAATGTG
GCCTGTACCCTCTGGTTGCATAGGTATTCATACGGTTAAAATTTATCAGGCGCGATTGCGGCAGTTTTTC
GGGTGGTTTGTTGCCATTTTTACCTGTCTGCTGCCGTGATCGCGCTGAACGCGTTTTAGCGGTGCGTACA
ATTAAGGGATTATGGTAAATCCACTTACTGTCTGCCCTCGTAGCCATCGAGATAAACCGCAGTACTCCGG
CCACGATGCGTCCGGCGTAGAGGATCGAGATCTTCAATATTGGCCATTAGCC
